Addgene plasmid #163434: Nup54_mEGFP494(-6)
Purpose: Mammalian expression of Nup54 with a mEGFP (missing the first 6 amino acids) at amino acid position 494
Depositing lab: Sanford Simon. Depositing organization: Rockefeller University.
Backbone
  Vector backbone: Unspecified
  Vector type: Mammalian Expression
Growth in bacteria
  Bacterial resistance: Kanamycin, 50 μg/mL
  Growth temperature: 37°C
  Growth strain: DH5alpha
  Copy number: High Copy
Gene/Insert
  Gene/Insert name: Nup54
  Species: H. sapiens (human)
  Entrez Gene: NUP54
  Promoter: CMV
  Tag / fusion protein: mEGFP (C terminal on insert)
  Cloning method: Gibson Cloning
Terms and licenses: Academic/Nonprofit Terms; Industry Terms: Not Available to Industry
How to cite: Nup54_mEGFP494(-6) was a gift from Sanford Simon (Addgene plasmid # 163434 ; http://n2t.net/addgene:163434 ; RRID:Addgene_163434)
