[The description below was written by a language model from this plasmid's Addgene catalogue record, the feature table of its GenBank file and pLannotate feature annotations shown in this document.]
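Description:
Nup54_mEGFP494(-6) is a 6,288 bp mammalian expression plasmid encoding the nuclear pore complex component Nup54 with monomeric EGFP placed at amino acid position 494. The backbone is not named in the record. Its feature set comprises a high-copy ColE1/pUC-type origin, an f1 origin, and a Tn5 NeoR/KanR cassette driven by tandem bacterial (bla-type) and SV40 early promoters and ending in an HSV TK polyadenylation signal. This arrangement gives kanamycin selection in E. coli and would allow G418 selection in mammalian cells.

The payload is driven by the human CMV immediate-early enhancer and promoter and terminated by an SV40 poly(A) signal. The Nup54 coding region runs without interruption into an mEGFP that lacks its first six residues, as stated in the purpose field. The depositor's map extends the Nup54 gene annotation about 48 bp beyond the end of mEGFP. This suggests that the fluorescent protein is inserted near the C-terminal end of Nup54, with a short stretch of nucleoporin sequence following it, rather than appended as a simple terminal tag, although the catalogue lists it as C-terminal. The depositor also annotates eight FG repeat motifs, most of them in the N-terminal portion, along with alpha-helical and structured regions.

The catalogue gives the insert species as human, but automated annotation matched the coding sequence best to rat Nup54, so the species of origin should be checked against the sequence. The record does not state why the mEGFP is truncated. The stated use is mammalian expression of the fluorescent Nup54 fusion, which would label the protein for fluorescence imaging.
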