LOCUS       Nup54_mEGFP494(-6) 6288 bp ds-DNA linear 04-SEP-2020
DEFINITION  .
FEATURES             Location/Qualifiers
     misc_feature    672..679
                     /label=""
                     /ApEinfo_revcolor=#f58a5e
                     /ApEinfo_fwdcolor=#f58a5e
     rep_origin      complement(3336..3642)
                     /label="F1 ori"
                     /ApEinfo_revcolor=#9eafd2
                     /ApEinfo_fwdcolor=#9eafd2
     misc_feature    866..871
                     /label="FG5"
                     /ApEinfo_revcolor=#f58a5e
                     /ApEinfo_fwdcolor=#f58a5e
     PCR_primer      680..699
                     /label="C0070"
                     /ApEinfo_revcolor=#c7b0e3
                     /ApEinfo_fwdcolor=#c7b0e3
     promoter        61..364
                     /label="CMV enhancer"
                     /ApEinfo_revcolor=#c7b0e3
                     /ApEinfo_fwdcolor=#c7b0e3
     PCR_primer      complement(2924..2942)
                     /label=""
                     /ApEinfo_revcolor=#b7e6d7
                     /ApEinfo_fwdcolor=#b7e6d7
     PCR_primer      complement(680..699)
                     /label=""
                     /ApEinfo_revcolor=#ffef86
                     /ApEinfo_fwdcolor=#ffef86
     CDS             4187..4978
                     /label="Kan/neoR"
                     /ApEinfo_revcolor=#ffef86
                     /ApEinfo_fwdcolor=#ffef86
     misc_feature    2162..2860
                     /label="a-helical region"
                     /ApEinfo_revcolor=#ff9ccd
                     /ApEinfo_fwdcolor=#ff9ccd
     misc_feature    938..943
                     /label="FG7"
                     /ApEinfo_revcolor=#b4abac
                     /ApEinfo_fwdcolor=#b4abac
     misc_feature    692..697
                     /label="FG1"
                     /ApEinfo_revcolor=#faac61
                     /ApEinfo_fwdcolor=#faac61
     misc_feature    1715..2161
                     /label="a-helical region"
                     /ApEinfo_revcolor=#d59687
                     /ApEinfo_fwdcolor=#d59687
     misc_feature    2018..2023
                     /label="FG8"
                     /ApEinfo_revcolor=#9eafd2
                     /ApEinfo_fwdcolor=#9eafd2
     PCR_primer      512..536
                     /label="CCATTGACGCAAATGGGCGGTAGGC"
                     /ApEinfo_revcolor=#75c6a9
                     /ApEinfo_fwdcolor=#75c6a9
     PCR_primer      526..551
                     /label="GGGCGGTAGGCGTGTACGGTGGGAGG"
                     /ApEinfo_revcolor=#c7b0e3
                     /ApEinfo_fwdcolor=#c7b0e3
     misc_feature    761..766
                     /label="FG3"
                     /ApEinfo_revcolor=#84b0dc
                     /ApEinfo_fwdcolor=#84b0dc
     promoter        3953..4149
                     /label="SV40 early promoter"
                     /ApEinfo_revcolor=#84b0dc
                     /ApEinfo_fwdcolor=#84b0dc
     promoter        365..568
                     /label="CMV promoter"
                     /ApEinfo_revcolor=#9eafd2
                     /ApEinfo_fwdcolor=#9eafd2
     gene            680..2908
                     /label="Nup54"
                     /ApEinfo_revcolor=#84b0dc
                     /ApEinfo_fwdcolor=#84b0dc
     PCR_primer      complement(857..882)
                     /label=""
                     /ApEinfo_revcolor=#84b0dc
                     /ApEinfo_fwdcolor=#84b0dc
     misc_feature    2144..2908
                     /label="Structured region"
                     /ApEinfo_revcolor=#9eafd2
                     /ApEinfo_fwdcolor=#9eafd2
     misc_feature    752..757
                     /label="FG2"
                     /ApEinfo_revcolor=#d6b295
                     /ApEinfo_fwdcolor=#d6b295
     gene            2162..2860
                     /label="mEGFP"
                     /ApEinfo_revcolor=#b1ff67
                     /ApEinfo_fwdcolor=#b1ff67
     rep_origin      5510..6192
                     /label="ColE1 origin"
                     /ApEinfo_revcolor=#9eafd2
                     /ApEinfo_fwdcolor=#9eafd2
     misc_feature    878..883
                     /label="FG6"
                     /ApEinfo_revcolor=#b1ff67
                     /ApEinfo_fwdcolor=#b1ff67
     misc_feature    860..865
                     /label="FG4"
                     /ApEinfo_revcolor=#f8d3a9
                     /ApEinfo_fwdcolor=#f8d3a9
     promoter        3833..4149
                     /label="SV40 promoter"
                     /ApEinfo_revcolor=#84b0dc
                     /ApEinfo_fwdcolor=#84b0dc
ORIGIN
        1 tagttattaa tagtaatcaa ttacggggtc attagttcat agcccatata tggagttccg
       61 cgttacataa cttacggtaa atggcccgcc tggctgaccg cccaacgacc cccgcccatt
      121 gacgtcaata atgacgtatg ttcccatagt aacgccaata gggactttcc attgacgtca
      181 atgggtggag tatttacggt aaactgccca cttggcagta catcaagtgt atcatatgcc
      241 aagtacgccc cctattgacg tcaatgacgg taaatggccc gcctggcatt atgcccagta
      301 catgacctta tgggactttc ctacttggca gtacatctac gtattagtca tcgctattac
      361 catggtgatg cggttttggc agtacatcaa tgggcgtgga tagcggtttg actcacgggg
      421 atttccaagt ctccacccca ttgacgtcaa tgggagtttg ttttggcacc aaaatcaacg
      481 ggactttcca aaatgtcgta acaactccgc cccattgacg caaatgggcg gtaggcgtgt
      541 acggtgggag gtctatataa gcagagctgg tttagtgaac cgtcagatcc gctagcgcta
      601 ccggactcag atctcgagct caagcttcga attctgcagt cgacggtacc gcgggcccgg
      661 gatccaccgg tcccgcgaca tggcattcaa ttttggggct ccttcgggca cttcgggcac
      721 ctctacagcc accgcggcac cggcgggcgg gtttggcgga tttggaacaa caactacaac
      781 tgcaggctct gcattcagct tttctgcccc aacaaacaca ggcagtacag gccttctcgg
      841 cggcactcag aacaaaggtt ttggctttgg cactggtttt ggcacatcga cgggtactgg
      901 cactggttta ggcactggct tgggaaccgg acttggattc ggaggattta acacccagca
      961 gcagcagcag cagcagcaga cttctttagg cggtctcttc agtcagcctg cacaggcccc
     1021 tgcgcagtcc aaccaactca tcaacactgc cagcgctctt tctgctccaa cgctattggg
     1081 ggatgagaga gatgccatct tggcaaagtg gaaccagttg caggccttct ggggaacagg
     1141 aaaaggatat ttcaataata acattcctcc agtggagttt acacaggaaa accccttttg
     1201 ccgatttaag gctgtcggtt acagttgtat gcccaataac aaagatgaag atggactagt
     1261 ggttctaatt ttcaacaaaa aagaaacaga tattagaagc caacaacagc agttggtaga
     1321 atcattgcat aaagttctgg gaggaaacca gaccctcact gtcaatgtgg agggcattaa
     1381 gacactgccc gacgatcaga cagaagttgt catttacatt gttgagcgct ctccaaatgg
     1441 cacctcgaga agagttccag cgacaacgct gtatgcccac tttgagcaag ccaacattaa
     1501 aacacagctt cagcagcttg gcgtgaccct ttctatgacc agaacagagc tgtctcctgc
     1561 tcagatcaag cagctcctac agaaccctcc tgctggtgtt gatcccatta tttgggaaca
     1621 ggccaaggtg gataacccgg attctgaaaa attaattcct gttccaatgg tgggtttcaa
     1681 agaattgctt cgaagactga aggttcaaga ccagatgact aagcagcacc agaccagatt
     1741 agatatcata tctgaagata ttagtgaact gcaaaagaat caaactacaa ctatggccaa
     1801 aatagcacaa tacaagagga aactgatgga tctctcacac agaaccttac aggtcctaat
     1861 caagcaggaa atccagagga agagtggcta tgccatccag gctgaggaag aacagttgcg
     1921 ggttcagcta gatacgattc aaggagagct gaatgcaccc actcagttca aaggtcgact
     1981 gaatgaactg atgtcccaga tcaggatgca gaatcatttt ggagctgtga aatctgaaga
     2041 aaagtattac atagatgcag acctattacg agagatcaag cagcatttga aacagcaaca
     2101 ggaaggcctt agccacctga ttagcatcat aaaagacgac ctggaagata tcaagctggt
     2161 aGAGCTGTTC ACCGGGGTGG TGCCCATCCT GGTCGAGCTG GACGGCGACG TAAACGGCCA
     2221 CAAGTTCAGC GTGTCCGGCG AGGGCGAGGG CGATGCCACC TACGGCAAGC TGACCCTGAA
     2281 GTTCATCTGC ACCACCGGCA AGCTGCCCGT GCCCTGGCCC ACCCTCGTGA CCACCCTGAC
     2341 CTACGGCGTG CAGTGCTTCA GCCGCTACCC CGACCACATG AAGCAGCACG ACTTCTTCAA
     2401 GTCCGCCATG CCCGAAGGCT ACGTCCAGGA GCGCACCATC TTCTTCAAGG ACGACGGCAA
     2461 CTACAAGACC CGCGCCGAGG TGAAGTTCGA GGGCGACACC CTGGTGAACC GCATCGAGCT
     2521 GAAGGGCATC GACTTCAAGG AGGACGGCAA CATCCTGGGG CACAAGCTGG AGTACAACTA
     2581 CAACAGCCAC AACGTCTATA TCATGGCCGA CAAGCAGAAG AACGGCATCA AGGTGAACTT
     2641 CAAGATCCGC CACAACATCG AGGACGGCAG CGTGCAGCTC GCCGACCACT ACCAGCAGAA
     2701 CACCCCCATC GGCGACGGCC CCGTGCTGCT GCCCGACAAC CACTACCTGA GCACCCAGTC
     2761 CAAGCTGAGC AAAGACCCCA ACGAGAAGCG CGATCACATG GTCCTGCTGG AGTTCGTGAC
     2821 CGCCGCCGGG ATCACTCTCG GCATGGACGA GCTGTACAAG gagcatggac tgaatgagac
     2881 catccacagc agaggcgggg tctttagctg accattgcgc tgtccagagg ttcataaagc
     2941 tgtgtacaag taaagcggcc gcgactctag atcataatca gccataccac atttgtagag
     3001 gttttacttg ctttaaaaaa cctcccacac ctccccctga acctgaaaca taaaatgaat
     3061 gcaattgttg ttgttaactt gtttattgca gcttataatg gttacaaata aagcaatagc
     3121 atcacaaatt tcacaaataa agcatttttt tcactgcatt ctagttgtgg tttgtccaaa
     3181 ctcatcaatg tatcttaagg cgtaaattgt aagcgttaat attttgttaa aattcgcgtt
     3241 aaatttttgt taaatcagct cattttttaa ccaataggcc gaaatcggca aaatccctta
     3301 taaatcaaaa gaatagaccg agatagggtn nnnnnnnnnn nnnnnnnnnn nnnnnnnnnn
     3361 nnnnnnaaag aacgtggact ccaacgtcaa aggnnnnnnn nnnnnnnnnn nnnnnnnnnn
     3421 nnnnnnnnnn nnnnnnnnnn nntnnnnnnn nnnnnnnnnn nnnnnnnnnn nnnnnnnnnn
     3481 nnnnnnnnnn nnnnnnnnnn nnnnnnnnnn nnnnnnnnnn nnnnnnnnnn nnnngnnnnn
     3541 nnnnnnnnnn nnnnnnnnnn nnnnnnnnnn nnnnnnnnnn nnnnnnnnnn nnnnnnnnnn
     3601 nnnnnnnnnn nnnnnnnnnn nnnnnnnnnn nnnnnnnnnn nnnnnnnnnn nnnnnnnnnc
     3661 aggtggcact tttcggggaa atgtgcgcgg aacccctatt tgtttatttt tctaaataca
     3721 ttcaaatatg tatccgctca tgagacaata accctgataa atgcttcaat aatattgaaa
     3781 aaggaagagt cctgaggcgg aaagaaccag ctgtggaatg tgtgtcagtt agggtgtgga
     3841 aagtccccag gctccccagc aggcagaagt atgcaaagca tgcatctcaa ttagtcagca
     3901 accaggtgtg gaaagtcccc aggctcccca gcaggcagaa gtatgcaaag catgcatctc
     3961 aattagtcag caaccatagt cccgccccta actccgccca tcccgcccct aactccgccc
     4021 agttccgccc attctccgcc ccatggctga ctaatttttt ttatttatgc agaggccgag
     4081 gccgcctcgg cctctgagct attccagaag tagtgaggag gcttttttgg aggcctaggc
     4141 ttttgcaaag atcgatcaag agacaggatg aggatcgttt cgcatgattg aacaagatgg
     4201 attgcacgca ggttctccgg ccgcttgggt ggagaggcta ttcggctatg actgggcaca
     4261 acagacaatc ggctgctctg atgccgccgt gttccggctg tcagcgcagg ggcgcccggt
     4321 tctttttgtc aagaccgacc tgtccggtgc cctgaatgaa ctgcaagacg aggcagcgcg
     4381 gctatcgtgg ctggccacga cgggcgttcc ttgcgcagct gtgctcgacg ttgtcactga
     4441 agcgggaagg gactggctgc tattgggcga agtgccgggg caggatctcc tgtcatctca
     4501 ccttgctcct gccgagaaag tatccatcat ggctgatgca atgcggcggc tgcatacgct
     4561 tgatccggct acctgcccat tcgaccacca agcgaaacat cgcatcgagc gagcacgtac
     4621 tcggatggaa gccggtcttg tcgatcagga tgatctggac gaagagcatc aggggctcgc
     4681 gccagccgaa ctgttcgcca ggctcaaggc gagcatgccc gacggcgagg atctcgtcgt
     4741 gacccatggc gatgcctgct tgccgaatat catggtggaa aatggccgct tttctggatt
     4801 catcgactgt ggccggctgg gtgtggcgga ccgctatcag gacatagcgt tggctacccg
     4861 tgatattgct gaagagcttg gcggcgaatg ggctgaccgc ttcctcgtgc tttacggtat
     4921 cgccgctccc gattcgcagc gcatcgcctt ctatcgcctt cttgacgagt tcttctgagc
     4981 gggactctgg ggttcgaaat gaccgaccaa gcgacgccca acctgccatc acgagatttc
     5041 gattccaccg ccgccttcta tgaaaggttg ggcttcggaa tcgttttccg ggacgccggc
     5101 tggatgatcc tccagcgcgg ggatctcatg ctggagttct tcgcccaccc tagggggagg
     5161 ctaactgaaa cacggaagga gacaataccg gaaggaaccc gcgctatgac ggcaataaaa
     5221 agacagaata aaacgcacgg tgttgggtcg tttgttcata aacgcggggt tcggtcccag
     5281 ggctggcact ctgtcgatac cccaccgaga ccccattggg gccaatacgc ccgcgtttct
     5341 tccttttccc caccccaccc cccaagttcg ggtgaaggcc cagggctcgc agccaacgtc
     5401 ggggcggcag gccctgccat agcctcaggt tactcatata tactttagat tgatttaaaa
     5461 cttcattttt aatttaaaag gatctaggtg aagatccttt ttgataatct catgaccaaa
     5521 atcccttaac gtgagttttc gttccactga gcgtcagacc ccgtagaaaa gatcaaagga
     5581 tcttcttgag atcctttttt tctgcgcgta atctgctgct tgcaaacaaa aaaaccaccg
     5641 ctaccagcgg tggtttgttt gccggatcaa gagctaccaa ctctttttcc gaaggtaact
     5701 ggcttcagca gagcgcagat accaaatact gtccttctag tgtagccgta gttaggccac
     5761 cacttcaaga actctgtagc accgcctaca tacctcgctc tgctaatcct gttaccagtg
     5821 gctgctgcca gtggcgataa gtcgtgtctt accgggttgg actcaagacg atagttaccg
     5881 gataaggcgc agcggtcggg ctgaacgggg ggttcgtgca cacagcccag cttggagcga
     5941 acgacctaca ccgaactgag atacctacag cgtgagctat gagaaagcgc cacgcttccc
     6001 gaagggagaa aggcggacag gtatccggta agcggcaggg tcggaacagg agagcgcacg
     6061 agggagcttc cagggggaaa cgcctggtat ctttatagtc ctgtcgggtt tcgccacctc
     6121 tgacttgagc gtcgattttt gtgatgctcg tcaggggggc ggagcctatg gaaaaacgcc
     6181 agcaacgcgg cctttttacg gttcctggcc ttttgctggc cttttgctca catgttcttt
     6241 cctgcgttat cccctgattc tgtggataac cgtattaccg ccatgcat
//
