Features (pLannotate 1.2.2; 16 found; start..end, strand, type, name):
      2..36      +  rep_origin     RSF ori (fragment): Plasmids containing the RSF 1030 origin of replication can be propagated in E. coli cells that contain additional plasmids with compatible origins.
    104..407     +  enhancer       CMV enhancer: human cytomegalovirus immediate early enhancer
    408..611     +  promoter       CMV promoter: human cytomegalovirus (CMV) immediate early promoter
    634..714     +  misc_feature   MCS: multiple cloning site
    723..2207    +  CDS            Nup54: NUP54_RAT - Experimental evidence at protein level: Swiss-Prot protein existence level 1. Component of the nuclear pore complex, a complex required for the trafficking across the nuclear membrane. From Rattus norvegicus (Rat).
   2205..2903    +  CDS            mEGFP: mEGFP is a basic (constitutively fluorescent) green fluorescent protein published in 2002, derived from Aequorea victoria. It has moderate acid sensitivity.
   3013..3096    +  CDS            large T antigen (fragment): large T antigen from SV40 (simian virus 40)
   3119..3240    +  polyA_signal   SV40 poly(A) signal: SV40 polyadenylation signal
   3274..3702    -  rep_origin     f1 ori (sequence partly withheld): f1 bacteriophage origin of replication; arrow indicates direction of (+) strand synthesis
   3729..3833    +  promoter       AmpR promoter: bla
   3835..4192    +  promoter       SV40 promoter: SV40 enhancer and early promoter
   4227..5021    +  CDS            NeoR/KanR: aminoglycoside phosphotransferase from Tn5; aph(3')-II (or nptII); confers resistance to neomycin, kanamycin, and G418 (Geneticin®)
   5042..5194    +  CDS            ble (fragment): BLE_KLEPN - Experimental evidence at protein level: Swiss-Prot protein existence level 1. Binding protein with a strong affinity to the bleomycin family of antibiotics. Binds to CL990; an antimitotic-antibiotic compound. From Klebsiella pneumoniae.
   5253..5300    +  polyA_signal   HSV TK poly(A) signal: herpes simplex virus thymidine kinase polyadenylation signal (Cole and Stacy, 1985)
   5391..5407    -  polyA_signal   bGH poly(A) signal (fragment): bovine growth hormone polyadenylation signal
   5629..6217    +  rep_origin     ori: high-copy-number ColE1/pMB1/pBR322/pUC origin of replication
>Addgene plasmid #163434 | Nup54_mEGFP494(-6) | addgene full sequence | sequence record 321676 | Addgene NGS Result
GTTATCCCCTGATTCTGTGGATAACCGTATTACCGCCATGCATTAGTTATTAATAGTAATCAATTACGGG
GTCATTAGTTCATAGCCCATATATGGAGTTCCGCGTTACATAACTTACGGTAAATGGCCCGCCTGGCTGA
CCGCCCAACGACCCCCGCCCATTGACGTCAATAATGACGTATGTTCCCATAGTAACGCCAATAGGGACTT
TCCATTGACGTCAATGGGTGGAGTATTTACGGTAAACTGCCCACTTGGCAGTACATCAAGTGTATCATAT
GCCAAGTACGCCCCCTATTGACGTCAATGACGGTAAATGGCCCGCCTGGCATTATGCCCAGTACATGACC
TTATGGGACTTTCCTACTTGGCAGTACATCTACGTATTAGTCATCGCTATTACCATGGTGATGCGGTTTT
GGCAGTACATCAATGGGCGTGGATAGCGGTTTGACTCACGGGGATTTCCAAGTCTCCACCCCATTGACGT
CAATGGGAGTTTGTTTTGGCACCAAAATCAACGGGACTTTCCAAAATGTCGTAACAACTCCGCCCCATTG
ACGCAAATGGGCGGTAGGCGTGTACGGTGGGAGGTCTATATAAGCAGAGCTGGTTTAGTGAACCGTCAGA
TCCGCTAGCGCTACCGGACTCAGATCTCGAGCTCAAGCTTCGAATTCTGCAGTCGACGGTACCGCGGGCC
CGGGATCCACCGGTCCCGCGACATGGCATTCAATTTTGGGGCTCCTTCGGGCACTTCGGGCACCTCTACA
GCCACCGCGGCACCGGCGGGCGGGTTTGGCGGATTTGGAACAACAACTACAACTGCAGGCTCTGCATTCA
GCTTTTCTGCCCCAACAAACACAGGCAGTACAGGCCTTCTCGGCGGCACTCAGAACAAAGGTTTTGGCTT
TGGCACTGGTTTTGGCACATCGACGGGTACTGGCACTGGTTTAGGCACTGGCTTGGGAACCGGACTTGGA
TTCGGAGGATTTAACACCCAGCAGCAGCAGCAGCAGCAGCAGACTTCTTTAGGCGGTCTCTTCAGTCAGC
CTGCACAGGCCCCTGCGCAGTCCAACCAACTCATCAACACTGCCAGCGCTCTTTCTGCTCCAACGCTATT
GGGGGATGAGAGAGATGCCATCTTGGCAAAGTGGAACCAGTTGCAGGCCTTCTGGGGAACAGGAAAAGGA
TATTTCAATAATAACATTCCTCCAGTGGAGTTTACACAGGAAAACCCCTTTTGCCGATTTAAGGCTGTCG
GTTACAGTTGTATGCCCAATAACAAAGATGAAGATGGACTAGTGGTTCTAATTTTCAACAAAAAAGAAAC
AGATATTAGAAGCCAACAACAGCAGTTGGTAGAATCATTGCATAAAGTTCTGGGAGGAAACCAGACCCTC
ACTGTCAATGTGGAGGGCATTAAGACACTGCCCGACGATCAGACAGAAGTTGTCATTTACATTGTTGAGC
GCTCTCCAAATGGCACCTCGAGAAGAGTTCCAGCGACAACGCTGTATGCCCACTTTGAGCAAGCCAACAT
TAAAACACAGCTTCAGCAGCTTGGCGTGACCCTTTCTATGACCAGAACAGAGCTGTCTCCTGCTCAGATC
AAGCAGCTCCTACAGAACCCTCCTGCTGGTGTTGATCCCATTATTTGGGAACAGGCCAAGGTGGATAACC
CGGATTCTGAAAAATTAATTCCTGTTCCAATGGTGGGTTTCAAAGAATTGCTTCGAAGACTGAAGGTTCA
AGACCAGATGACTAAGCAGCACCAGACCAGATTAGATATCATATCTGAAGATATTAGTGAACTGCAAAAG
AATCAAACTACAACTATGGCCAAAATAGCACAATACAAGAGGAAACTGATGGATCTCTCACACAGAACCT
TACAGGTCCTAATCAAGCAGGAAATCCAGAGGAAGAGTGGCTATGCCATCCAGGCTGAGGAAGAACAGTT
GCGGGTTCAGCTAGATACGATTCAAGGAGAGCTGAATGCACCCACTCAGTTCAAAGGTCGACTGAATGAA
CTGATGTCCCAGATCAGGATGCAGAATCATTTTGGAGCTGTGAAATCTGAAGAAAAGTATTACATAGATG
CAGACCTATTACGAGAGATCAAGCAGCATTTGAAACAGCAACAGGAAGGCCTTAGCCACCTGATTAGCAT
CATAAAAGACGACCTGGAAGATATCAAGCTGGTAGAGCTGTTCACCGGGGTGGTGCCCATCCTGGTCGAG
CTGGACGGCGACGTAAACGGCCACAAGTTCAGCGTGTCCGGCGAGGGCGAGGGCGATGCCACCTACGGCA
AGCTGACCCTGAAGTTCATCTGCACCACCGGCAAGCTGCCCGTGCCCTGGCCCACCCTCGTGACCACCCT
GACCTACGGCGTGCAGTGCTTCAGCCGCTACCCCGACCACATGAAGCAGCACGACTTCTTCAAGTCCGCC
ATGCCCGAAGGCTACGTCCAGGAGCGCACCATCTTCTTCAAGGACGACGGCAACTACAAGACCCGCGCCG
AGGTGAAGTTCGAGGGCGACACCCTGGTGAACCGCATCGAGCTGAAGGGCATCGACTTCAAGGAGGACGG
CAACATCCTGGGGCACAAGCTGGAGTACAACTACAACAGCCACAACGTCTATATCATGGCCGACAAGCAG
AAGAACGGCATCAAGGTGAACTTCAAGATCCGCCACAACATCGAGGACGGCAGCGTGCAGCTCGCCGACC
ACTACCAGCAGAACACCCCCATCGGCGACGGCCCCGTGCTGCTGCCCGACAACCACTACCTGAGCACCCA
GTCCAAGCTGAGCAAAGACCCCAACGAGAAGCGCGATCACATGGTCCTGCTGGAGTTCGTGACCGCCGCC
GGGATCACTCTCGGCATGGACGAGCTGTACAAGGAGCATGGACTGAATGAGACCATCCACAGCAGAGGCG
GGGTCTTTAGCTGACCATTGCGCTGTCCAGAGGTTCATAAAGCTGTGTACAAGTAAAGCGGCCGCGACTC
TAGATCATAATCAGCCATACCACATTTGTAGAGGTTTTACTTGCTTTAAAAAACCTCCCACACCTCCCCC
TGAACCTGAAACATAAAATGAATGCAATTGTTGTTGTTAACTTGTTTATTGCAGCTTATAATGGTTACAA
ATAAAGCAATAGCATCACAAATTTCACAAATAAAGCATTTTTTTCACTGCATTCTAGTTGTGGTTTGTCC
AAACTCATCAATGTATCTTAAGGCGTAAATTGTAAGCGTTAATATTTTGTTAAAATTCGCGTTAAATTTT
TGTTAAATCAGCTCATTTTTTAACCAATAGGCCGAAATCGGCAAAATCCCTTATAAATCAAAAGAATAGA
CCGAGATAGGGT
[37 nt withheld, positions 3373-3409]
AAAGAACGTGGACTCCAACGTCAAAGG
[49 nt withheld, positions 3437-3485]
T
[91 nt withheld, positions 3487-3577]
G
[124 nt withheld, positions 3579-3702]
CAGGTGGCACTTTTCGGGGAAATGTGCGCGGAACCCCTATTTGTTTATTTTTCTAAATACATTCAAATAT
GTATCCGCTCATGAGACAATAACCCTGATAAATGCTTCAATAATATTGAAAAAGGAAGAGTCCTGAGGCG
GAAAGAACCAGCTGTGGAATGTGTGTCAGTTAGGGTGTGGAAAGTCCCCAGGCTCCCCAGCAGGCAGAAG
TATGCAAAGCATGCATCTCAATTAGTCAGCAACCAGGTGTGGAAAGTCCCCAGGCTCCCCAGCAGGCAGA
AGTATGCAAAGCATGCATCTCAATTAGTCAGCAACCATAGTCCCGCCCCTAACTCCGCCCATCCCGCCCC
TAACTCCGCCCAGTTCCGCCCATTCTCCGCCCCATGGCTGACTAATTTTTTTTATTTATGCAGAGGCCGA
GGCCGCCTCGGCCTCTGAGCTATTCCAGAAGTAGTGAGGAGGCTTTTTTGGAGGCCTAGGCTTTTGCAAA
GATCGATCAAGAGACAGGATGAGGATCGTTTCGCATGATTGAACAAGATGGATTGCACGCAGGTTCTCCG
GCCGCTTGGGTGGAGAGGCTATTCGGCTATGACTGGGCACAACAGACAATCGGCTGCTCTGATGCCGCCG
TGTTCCGGCTGTCAGCGCAGGGGCGCCCGGTTCTTTTTGTCAAGACCGACCTGTCCGGTGCCCTGAATGA
ACTGCAAGACGAGGCAGCGCGGCTATCGTGGCTGGCCACGACGGGCGTTCCTTGCGCAGCTGTGCTCGAC
GTTGTCACTGAAGCGGGAAGGGACTGGCTGCTATTGGGCGAAGTGCCGGGGCAGGATCTCCTGTCATCTC
ACCTTGCTCCTGCCGAGAAAGTATCCATCATGGCTGATGCAATGCGGCGGCTGCATACGCTTGATCCGGC
TACCTGCCCATTCGACCACCAAGCGAAACATCGCATCGAGCGAGCACGTACTCGGATGGAAGCCGGTCTT
GTCGATCAGGATGATCTGGACGAAGAGCATCAGGGGCTCGCGCCAGCCGAACTGTTCGCCAGGCTCAAGG
CGAGCATGCCCGACGGCGAGGATCTCGTCGTGACCCATGGCGATGCCTGCTTGCCGAATATCATGGTGGA
AAATGGCCGCTTTTCTGGATTCATCGACTGTGGCCGGCTGGGTGTGGCGGACCGCTATCAGGACATAGCG
TTGGCTACCCGTGATATTGCTGAAGAGCTTGGCGGCGAATGGGCTGACCGCTTCCTCGTGCTTTACGGTA
TCGCCGCTCCCGATTCGCAGCGCATCGCCTTCTATCGCCTTCTTGACGAGTTCTTCTGAGCGGGACTCTG
GGGTTCGAAATGACCGACCAAGCGACGCCCAACCTGCCATCACGAGATTTCGATTCCACCGCCGCCTTCT
ATGAAAGGTTGGGCTTCGGAATCGTTTTCCGGGACGCCGGCTGGATGATCCTCCAGCGCGGGGATCTCAT
GCTGGAGTTCTTCGCCCACCCTAGGGGGAGGCTAACTGAAACACGGAAGGAGACAATACCGGAAGGAACC
CGCGCTATGACGGCAATAAAAAGACAGAATAAAACGCACGGTGTTGGGTCGTTTGTTCATAAACGCGGGG
TTCGGTCCCAGGGCTGGCACTCTGTCGATACCCCACCGAGACCCCATTGGGGCCAATACGCCCGCGTTTC
TTCCTTTTCCCCACCCCACCCCCCAAGTTCGGGTGAAGGCCCAGGGCTCGCAGCCAACGTCGGGGCGGCA
GGCCCTGCCATAGCCTCAGGTTACTCATATATACTTTAGATTGATTTAAAACTTCATTTTTAATTTAAAA
GGATCTAGGTGAAGATCCTTTTTGATAATCTCATGACCAAAATCCCTTAACGTGAGTTTTCGTTCCACTG
AGCGTCAGACCCCGTAGAAAAGATCAAAGGATCTTCTTGAGATCCTTTTTTTCTGCGCGTAATCTGCTGC
TTGCAAACAAAAAAACCACCGCTACCAGCGGTGGTTTGTTTGCCGGATCAAGAGCTACCAACTCTTTTTC
CGAAGGTAACTGGCTTCAGCAGAGCGCAGATACCAAATACTGTTCTTCTAGTGTAGCCGTAGTTAGGCCA
CCACTTCAAGAACTCTGTAGCACCGCCTACATACCTCGCTCTGCTAATCCTGTTACCAGTGGCTGCTGCC
AGTGGCGATAAGTCGTGTCTTACCGGGTTGGACTCAAGACGATAGTTACCGGATAAGGCGCAGCGGTCGG
GCTGAACGGGGGGTTCGTGCACACAGCCCAGCTTGGAGCGAACGACCTACACCGAACTGAGATACCTACA
GCGTGAGCTATGAGAAAGCGCCACGCTTCCCGAAGGGAGAAAGGCGGACAGGTATCCGGTAAGCGGCAGG
GTCGGAACAGGAGAGCGCACGAGGGAGCTTCCAGGGGGAAACGCCTGGTATCTTTATAGTCCTGTCGGGT
TTCGCCACCTCTGACTTGAGCGTCGATTTTTGTGATGCTCGTCAGGGGGGCGGAGCCTATGGAAAAACGC
CAGCAACGCGGCCTTTTTACGGTTCCTGGCCTTTTGCTGGCCTTTTGCTCACATGTTCTTTCCTGC
